LOCUS       Exported 4289 bp ds-DNA circular SYN 13-MAY-2021
DEFINITION  synthetic circular DNA
ACCESSION   .
VERSION     .
KEYWORDS    pIS1 Cyclin D2 short UTR
SOURCE      synthetic DNA construct
  ORGANISM  synthetic DNA construct
REFERENCE   1 (bases 1 to 4289)
  AUTHORS   Mayr C, Bartel DP
  TITLE     Widespread shortening of 3'UTRs by alternative cleavage and
            polyadenylation activates oncogenes in cancer cells.
  JOURNAL   Cell. 2009 Aug 21. 138(4):673-84.
  PUBMED    19703394
REFERENCE   2 (bases 1 to 4289)
  AUTHORS   .
  TITLE     Direct Submission
  JOURNAL   Exported May 13, 2021 from SnapGene Server 1.1.58
            http://www.snapgene.com
FEATURES             Location/Qualifiers
     source          1..4289
                     /organism="synthetic DNA construct"
                     /mol_type="other DNA"
     promoter        8..759
                     /label=HSV TK promoter
                     /note="herpes simplex virus thymidine kinase promoter"
     intron          829..961
                     /label=chimeric intron
                     /note="chimera between introns from human beta-globin and
                     immunoglobulin heavy chain genes"
     primer_bind     944..963
                     /label=pMT2-F
                     /note="Synthetic intron, forward primer"
     promoter        1006..1024
                     /label=T7 promoter
                     /note="promoter for bacteriophage T7 RNA polymerase"
     CDS             1034..1969
                     /codon_start=1
                     /product="luciferase from the anthozoan coelenterate
                     Renilla reniformis (sea pansy)"
                     /label=Rluc
                     /translation="MTSKVYDPEQRKRMITGPQWWARCKQMNVLDSFINYYDSEKHAEN
                     AVIFLHGNAASSYLWRHVVPHIEPVARCIIPDLIGMGKSGKSGNGSYRLLDHYKYLTAW
                     FELLNLPKKIIFVGHDWGACLAFHYSYEHQDKIKAIVHAESVVDVIESWDEWPDIEEDI
                     ALIKSEEGEKMVLENNFFVETMLPSKIMRKLEPEEFAAYLEPFKEKGEVRRPTLSWPRE
                     IPLVKGGKPDVVQIVRNYNAYLRASDDLPKMFIESDPGFFSNAIVEGAKKFPNTEFVKV
                     KGLHFSQEDAPDEMGKYIKSFVERVLKNEQ"
     polyA_signal    2244..2365
                     /label=SV40 poly(A) signal
                     /note="SV40 polyadenylation signal"
     primer_bind     complement(2255..2274)
                     /label=EBV-rev
                     /note="SV40 polyA terminator, reverse primer"
     primer_bind     2309..2328
                     /label=SV40pA-R
                     /note="SV40 polyA, reverse primer"
     promoter        2498..2602
                     /gene="bla"
                     /label=AmpR promoter
     CDS             2603..3463
                     /codon_start=1
                     /gene="bla"
                     /product="beta-lactamase"
                     /label=AmpR
                     /note="confers resistance to ampicillin, carbenicillin, and
                     related antibiotics"
                     /translation="MSIQHFRVALIPFFAAFCLPVFAHPETLVKVKDAEDQLGARVGYI
                     ELDLNSGKILESFRPEERFPMMSTFKVLLCGAVLSRIDAGQEQLGRRIHYSQNDLVEYS
                     PVTEKHLTDGMTVRELCSAAITMSDNTAANLLLTTIGGPKELTAFLHNMGDHVTRLDRW
                     EPELNEAIPNDERDTTMPVAMATTLRKLLTGELLTLASRQQLIDWMEADKVAGPLLRSA
                     LPAGWFIADKSGAGERGSRGIIAALGPDGKPSRIVVIYTTGSQATMDERNRQIAEIGAS
                     LIKHW"
     primer_bind     complement(2821..2840)
                     /label=Amp-R
                     /note="Ampicillin resistance gene, reverse primer"
     rep_origin      3634..4222
                     /direction=RIGHT
                     /label=ori
                     /note="high-copy-number ColE1/pMB1/pBR322/pUC origin of
                     replication"
     primer_bind     4123..4142
                     /label=pBR322ori-F
                     /note="pBR322 origin, forward primer"
ORIGIN
        1 agatctaaat gagtcttcgg acctcgcggg ggccgcttaa gcggtggtta gggtttgtct
       61 gacgcggggg gagggggaag gaacgaaaca ctctcattcg gaggcggctc ggggtttggt
      121 cttggtggcc acgggcacgc agaagagcgc cgcgatcctc ttaagcaccc ccccgccctc
      181 cgtggaggcg ggggtttggt cggcgggtgg taactggcgg gccgctgact cgggcgggtc
      241 gcgcgcccca gagtgtgacc ttttcggtct gctcgcagac ccccgggcgg cgccgccgcg
      301 gcggcgacgg gctcgctggg tcctaggctc catggggacc gtatacgtgg acaggctctg
      361 gagcatccgc acgactgcgg tgatattacc ggagaccttc tgcgggacga gccgggtcac
      421 gcggctgacg cggagcgtcc gttgggcgac aaacaccagg acggggcaca ggtacactat
      481 cttgtcaccc ggaggcgcga gggactgcag gagcttcagg gagtggcgca gctgcttcat
      541 ccccgtggcc cgttgctcgc gtttgctggc ggtgtccccg gaagaaatat atttgcatgt
      601 ctttagttct atgatgacac aaaccccgcc cagcgtcttg tcattggcga attcgaacac
      661 gcagatgcag tcggggcggc gcggtcccag gtccacttcg catattaagg tgacgcgtgt
      721 ggcctcgaac accgagcgac cctgcagcga cccgcttaaa agcttgattc ttctgacaca
      781 acagtctcga acttaagctg cagaagttgg tcgtgaggca ctgggcaggt aagtatcaag
      841 gttacaagac aggtttaagg agaccaatag aaactgggct tgtcgagaca gagaagactc
      901 ttgcgtttct gataggcacc tattggtctt actgacatcc actttgcctt tctctccaca
      961 ggtgtccact cccagttcaa ttacagctct taaggctaga gtacttaata cgactcacta
     1021 taggctagcc accatgactt cgaaagttta tgatccagaa caaaggaaac ggatgataac
     1081 tggtccgcag tggtgggcca gatgtaaaca aatgaatgtt cttgattcat ttattaatta
     1141 ttatgattca gaaaaacatg cagaaaatgc tgttattttt ttacatggta acgcggcctc
     1201 ttcttattta tggcgacatg ttgtgccaca tattgagcca gtagcgcggt gtattatacc
     1261 agaccttatt ggtatgggca aatcaggcaa atctggtaat ggttcttata ggttacttga
     1321 tcattacaaa tatcttactg catggtttga acttcttaat ttaccaaaga agatcatttt
     1381 tgtcggccat gattggggtg cttgtttggc atttcattat agctatgagc atcaagataa
     1441 gatcaaagca atagttcacg ctgaaagtgt agtagatgtg attgaatcat gggatgaatg
     1501 gcctgatatt gaagaagata ttgcgttgat caaatctgaa gaaggagaaa aaatggtttt
     1561 ggagaataac ttcttcgtgg aaaccatgtt gccatcaaaa atcatgagaa agttagaacc
     1621 agaagaattt gcagcatatc ttgaaccatt caaagagaaa ggtgaagttc gtcgtccaac
     1681 attatcatgg cctcgtgaaa tcccgttagt aaaaggtggt aaacctgacg ttgtacaaat
     1741 tgttaggaat tataatgctt atctacgtgc aagtgatgat ttaccaaaaa tgtttattga
     1801 atcggaccca ggattctttt ccaatgctat tgttgaaggt gccaagaagt ttcctaatac
     1861 tgaatttgtc aaagtaaaag gtcttcattt ttcgcaagaa gatgcacctg atgaaatggg
     1921 aaaatatatc aaatcgttcg ttgagcgagt tctcaaaaat gaacaataat tctaggagct
     1981 ctataccggt ctcgatatca ctactagtgt tctagaggat gccagttggg ccgaaagaga
     2041 gagacgcgtc cataatctgg tctcttcttc tttctggttg tttttgttct ttgtgtttta
     2101 gggtgaaact taaaaaaaaa attctgcccc cacctagatc atatttaaag atcttttaga
     2161 agtgagagaa aaaggtccta cgaaaacgga ataataaaaa gcatttggtg cctatttgaa
     2221 gcggccgctt cgagcagaca tgataagata cattgatgag tttggacaaa ccacaactag
     2281 aatgcagtga aaaaaatgct ttatttgtga aatttgtgat gctattgctt tatttgtaac
     2341 cattataagc tgcaataaac aagttaacaa caacaattgc attcatttta tgtttcaggt
     2401 tcagggggag gtgtgggagg ttttttaaag caagtaaaac ctctacaaat gtggtaaaat
     2461 cgataaggat ccaggtggca cttttcgggg aaatgtgcgc ggaaccccta tttgtttatt
     2521 tttctaaata cattcaaata tgtatccgct catgagacaa taaccctgat aaatgcttca
     2581 ataatattga aaaaggaaga gtatgagtat tcaacatttc cgtgtcgccc ttattccctt
     2641 ttttgcggca ttttgccttc ctgtttttgc tcacccagaa acgctggtga aagtaaaaga
     2701 tgctgaagat cagttgggtg cacgagtggg ttacatcgaa ctggatctca acagcggtaa
     2761 gatccttgag agttttcgcc ccgaagaacg ttttccaatg atgagcactt ttaaagttct
     2821 gctatgtggc gcggtattat cccgtattga cgccgggcaa gagcaactcg gtcgccgcat
     2881 acactattct cagaatgact tggttgagta ctcaccagtc acagaaaagc atcttacgga
     2941 tggcatgaca gtaagagaat tatgcagtgc tgccataacc atgagtgata acactgcggc
     3001 caacttactt ctgacaacga tcggaggacc gaaggagcta accgcttttt tgcacaacat
     3061 gggggatcat gtaactcgcc ttgatcgttg ggaaccggag ctgaatgaag ccataccaaa
     3121 cgacgagcgt gacaccacga tgcctgtagc aatggcaaca acgttgcgca aactattaac
     3181 tggcgaacta cttactctag cttcccggca acaattaata gactggatgg aggcggataa
     3241 agttgcagga ccacttctgc gctcggccct tccggctggc tggtttattg ctgataaatc
     3301 tggagccggt gagcgtgggt ctcgcggtat cattgcagca ctggggccag atggtaagcc
     3361 ctcccgtatc gtagttatct acacgacggg gagtcaggca actatggatg aacgaaatag
     3421 acagatcgct gagataggtg cctcactgat taagcattgg taactgtcag accaagttta
     3481 ctcatatata ctttagattg atttaaaact tcatttttaa tttaaaagga tctaggtgaa
     3541 gatccttttt gataatctca tgaccaaaat cccttaacgt gagttttcgt tccactgagc
     3601 gtcagacccc gtagaaaaga tcaaaggatc ttcttgagat cctttttttc tgcgcgtaat
     3661 ctgctgcttg caaacaaaaa aaccaccgct accagcggtg gtttgtttgc cggatcaaga
     3721 gctaccaact ctttttccga aggtaactgg cttcagcaga gcgcagatac caaatactgt
     3781 tcttctagtg tagccgtagt taggccacca cttcaagaac tctgtagcac cgcctacata
     3841 cctcgctctg ctaatcctgt taccagtggc tgctgccagt ggcgataagt cgtgtcttac
     3901 cgggttggac tcaagacgat agttaccgga taaggcgcag cggtcgggct gaacgggggg
     3961 ttcgtgcaca cagcccagct tggagcgaac gacctacacc gaactgagat acctacagcg
     4021 tgagctatga gaaagcgcca cgcttcccga agggagaaag gcggacaggt atccggtaag
     4081 cggcagggtc ggaacaggag agcgcacgag ggagcttcca gggggaaacg cctggtatct
     4141 ttatagtcct gtcgggtttc gccacctctg acttgagcgt cgatttttgt gatgctcgtc
     4201 aggggggcgg agcctatgga aaaacgccag caacgcggcc tttttacggt tcctggcctt
     4261 ttgctggcct tttgctcaca tggctcgac
//
