[The description below was written by a language model from this plasmid's Addgene catalogue record and the feature table of its GenBank file.]
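Description:
pIS1 Cyclin D2 short UTR is a mammalian luciferase reporter plasmid of 4,289 bp, built on the pIS1 backbone and designed to measure how a 3′ untranslated region affects gene expression. It is propagated in E. coli through a high-copy ColE1/pUC-type origin and selected with ampicillin via the beta-lactamase gene. There is no mammalian selection marker in the annotated features, so it is suited to transient transfection.

The reporter unit is driven by the herpes simplex virus thymidine kinase promoter, a relatively modest constitutive promoter, followed by a chimeric beta-globin/immunoglobulin intron that promotes efficient mRNA processing. A T7 promoter sits just upstream of the coding region and would allow in vitro transcription. The open reading frame encodes Renilla luciferase. A roughly 200 bp fragment of the human CCND2 (cyclin D2) 3′UTR was inserted between retained XbaI and NotI sites. This insert is not annotated in the feature table, but it fits the unannotated gap between the luciferase stop codon and the SV40 polyadenylation signal. Although the catalogue lists luciferase as an N-terminal tag, the insert is untranslated sequence placed after the reporter rather than a protein fusion.

According to the depositor, "short" denotes the shortest 3′UTR isoform produced by alternative cleavage and polyadenylation. The associated study concerns 3′UTR shortening and oncogene activation in cancer cells. The plasmid is therefore presumably used to compare reporter output from this short isoform with that of a longer CCND2 3′UTR, which would reveal the loss of repressive elements such as microRNA target sites. Renilla readings in such assays are usually normalised to a co-transfected control luciferase.
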