Addgene plasmid #21644: pIS1 Cyclin D2 short UTR
Depositing lab: David Bartel. Depositing organization: Whitehead Institute for Biomedical Research. Publication: Widespread shortening of 3'UTRs by alternative cleavage and polyadenylation activates oncogenes in cancer cells. Mayr C, Bartel DP. Cell. 2009 Aug 21. 138(4):673-84. 10.1016/j.cell.2009.06.016 PubMed 19703394.
Backbone
  Vector backbone: pIS1
  Backbone manufacturer: Available from Addgene (#12179)
  Backbone size w/o insert (bp): 4085
  Vector type: Mammalian Expression, Luciferase
Growth in bacteria
  Bacterial resistance: Ampicillin, 100 μg/mL
  Growth temperature: 37°C
  Growth strain: DH5alpha
  Copy number: High Copy
Gene/Insert
  Gene/Insert name: Cyclin D2 short UTR (alt names: CM5; Cyclin D2)
  Species: H. sapiens (human)
  Insert size (bp): 200
  Entrez Gene: CCND2 (a.k.a. KIAK0002, MPPH3)
  Tag / fusion protein: Luciferase (N terminal on backbone)
  Cloning method: Restriction Enzyme; 5′ cloning site Xba I (not destroyed); 3′ cloning site Not I (not destroyed)
  Sequencing primers: 5′ n/a; 3′ EBV Reverse
Terms and licenses: Academic/Nonprofit Terms; Industry Terms: Not Available to Industry
Depositor comments: Short means always shortest 3’UTR due to alternative polyadenylation.
How to cite: pIS1 Cyclin D2 short UTR was a gift from David Bartel (Addgene plasmid # 21644 ; http://n2t.net/addgene:21644 ; RRID:Addgene_21644)
