>Addgene plasmid #21644 | pIS1 Cyclin D2 short UTR | addgene partial sequence | sequence record 27408 | 21644 with Rluc-F
GTAAGGGCAGGAAGTTTCCTAATACTGAATTTGTCAAAGTAAAAGGTCTTCATTTTTCGCAAGAAGATGC
ACCTGATGAAATGGGAAAATATATCAAATCGTTCGTTGAGCGAGTTCTCAAAAATGAACAATAATTCTAG
GAGCTCTATACCGGTCTCGATATCACTACTAGTGTTCTAGAGGATGCCAGTTGGGCCGAAAGAGAGAGAC
GCGTCCATAATCTGGTCTCTTCTTCTTTCTGGTTGTTTTTGTTCTTTGTGTTTTAGGGTGAAACTTAAAA
AAAAAATTCTGCCCCCACCTAGATCATATTTAAAGATCTTTTAGAAGTGAGAGAAAAAGGTCCTACGAAA
ACGGAATAATAAAAAGCATTTGGTGCCTATTTGAAGCGGCCGCTTCGAGCAGACATGATAAGATACATTG
ATGAGTTTGGACAAACCACAACTAGAATGCAGTGAAAAAAATGCTTTATTTGTGAAATTTGTGATGCTAT
TGCTTTATTTGTAACCATTATAAGCTGCAATAAACAAGTTAACAACAACAATTGCATTCATTTTATGTTT
CAGGTTCAGGGGGAGGTGTGGGAGGTTTTTTAAAGCAAGTAAAACCTCTACAAATGTGGTAAAATCGATA
AGGATCCAGGGTGGCACTTTTCGGGGAAATGGGGCGCGGGAACCCCTATTTTTTTATTTTTTCTAAATAA
CATTCAAATATATGGTATCCGCCTCTATGAGACAATAACCCTGATAAATAGCTTTCAATAATAATTGAAA
AAAGGAAGGAGTATGAAGTATATCTACATC
